>Addgene plasmid #211887 | pGS402_myc-12xGCN4-T2A-BSD Lenti | addgene full sequence | sequence record 424749 | Addgene NGS Result
ACGCAAACCGCCTCTCCCCGCGCGTTGGCCGATTCATTAATGCAGCTGGCACGACAGGTTTCCCGACTGG
AAAGCGGGCAGTGAGCGCAACGCAATTAATGTGAGTTAGCTCACTCATTAGGCACCCCAGGCTTTACACT
TTATGCTTCCGGCTCGTATGTTGTGTGGAATTGTGAGCGGATAACAATTTCACACAGGAAACAGCTATGA
CCATGATTACGCCAAGCGCGCAATTAACCCTCACTAAAGGGAACAAAAGCTGGAGCTGCAAGCTTAATGT
AGTCTTATGCAATACTCTTGTAGTCTTGCAACATGGTAACGATGAGTTAGCAACATGCCTTACAAGGAGA
GAAAAAGCACCGTGCATGCCGATTGGTGGAAGTAAGGTGGTACGATCGTGCCTTATTAGGAAGGCAACAG
ACGGGTCTGACATGGATTGGACGAACCACTGAATTGCCGCATTGCAGAGATATTGTATTTAAGTGCCTAG
CTCGATACATAAACGGGTCTCTCTGGTTAGACCAGATCTGAGCCTGGGAGCTCTCTGGCTAACTAGGGAA
CCCACTGCTTAAGCCTCAATAAAGCTTGCCTTGAGTGCTTCAAGTAGTGTGTGCCCGTCTGTTGTGTGAC
TCTGGTAACTAGAGATCCCTCAGACCCTTTTAGTCAGTGTGGAAAATCTCTAGCAGTGGCGCCCGAACAG
GGACTTGAAAGCGAAAGGGAAACCAGAGGAGCTCTCTCGACGCAGGACTCGGCTTGCTGAAGCGCGCACG
GCAAGAGGCGAGGGGCGGCGACTGGTGAGTACGCCAAAAATTTTGACTAGCGGAGGCTAGAAGGAGAGAG
ATGGGTGCGAGAGCGTCAGTATTAAGCGGGGGAGAATTAGATCGCGATGGGAAAAAATTCGGTTAAGGCC
AGGGGGAAAGAAAAAATATAAATTAAAACATATAGTATGGGCAAGCAGGGAGCTAGAACGATTCGCAGTT
AATCCTGGCCTGTTAGAAACATCAGAAGGCTGTAGACAAATACTGGGACAGCTACAACCATCCCTTCAGA
CAGGATCAGAAGAACTTAGATCATTATATAATACAGTAGCAACCCTCTATTGTGTGCATCAAAGGATAGA
GATAAAAGACACCAAGGAAGCTTTAGACAAGATAGAGGAAGAGCAAAACAAAAGTAAGACCACCGCACAG
CAAGCGGCCGGCCGCTGATCTTCAGACCTGGAGGAGGAGATATGAGGGACAATTGGAGAAGTGAATTATA
TAAATATAAAGTAGTAAAAATTGAACCATTAGGAGTAGCACCCACCAAGGCAAAGAGAAGAGTGGTGCAG
AGAGAAAAAAGAGCAGTGGGAATAGGAGCTTTGTTCCTTGGGTTCTTGGGAGCAGCAGGAAGCACTATGG
GCGCAGCGTCAATGACGCTGACGGTACAGGCCAGACAATTATTGTCTGGTATAGTGCAGCAGCAGAACAA
TTTGCTGAGGGCTATTGAGGCGCAACAGCATCTGTTGCAACTCACAGTCTGGGGCATCAAGCAGCTCCAG
GCAAGAATCCTGGCTGTGGAAAGATACCTAAAGGATCAACAGCTCCTGGGGATTTGGGGTTGCTCTGGAA
AACTCATTTGCACCACTGCTGTGCCTTGGAATGCTAGTTGGAGTAATAAATCTCTGGAACAGATTTGGAA
TCACACGACCTGGATGGAGTGGGACAGAGAAATTAACAATTACACAAGCTTAATACACTCCTTAATTGAA
GAATCGCAAAACCAGCAAGAAAAGAATGAACAAGAATTATTGGAATTAGATAAATGGGCAAGTTTGTGGA
ATTGGTTTAACATAACAAATTGGCTGTGGTATATAAAATTATTCATAATGATAGTAGGAGGCTTGGTAGG
TTTAAGAATAGTTTTTGCTGTACTTTCTATAGTGAATAGAGTTAGGCAGGGATATTCACCATTATCGTTT
CAGACCCACCTCCCAACCCCGAGGGGACCCAGAGAGGGCCTATTTCCCATGATTCCTTCATATTTGCATA
TACGATACAAGGCTGTTAGAGAGATAATTAGAATTAATTTGACTGTAAACACAAAGATATTAGTACAAAA
TACGTGACGTAGAAAGTAATAATTTCTTGGGTAGTTTGCAGTTTTAAAATTATGTTTTAAAATGGACTAT
CATAAATTCTAGATCTTGAGACAAATGGCAGTATTCATCCACAATTTTAAAAGAAAAGGGGGGATTGGGG
GGTACAGTGCAGGGGAAAGAATAGTAGACATAATAGCAACAGACATACAAACTAAAGAATTACAAAAACA
AATTACAAAAATTCAAAATTTTCGGGTTTATTACAGGGACAGCAGAGATCCACTTTGGCGCCGGCTCGTC
GAGTGGCTCCGGTGCCCGTCAGTGGGCAGAGCGCACATCGCCCACAGTCCCCGAGAAGTTGGGGGGAGGG
GTCGGCAATTGAACCGGTGCCTAGAGAAGGTGGCGCGGGGTAAACTGGGAAAGTGATGTCGTGTACTGGC
TCCGCCTTTTTCCCGAGGGTGGGGGAGAACCGTATATAAGTGCAGTAGTCGCCGTGAACGTTCTTTTTCG
CAACGGGTTTGCCGCCAGAACACAGGTGTCGTGACGCGGGATCCGATATCATGGAGCAGAAGCTGATCAG
CGAGGAGGACCTGGGAGGGGATCGGTGGAGCTCCACCGGTGGCGGCCGCTCTAGAGAGAATCTTTATTTT
CAGGGCGCCGCCAAATTCAAAGAAACCGCTGCTGCTAAATTCGAACGCCAGCACATGGACAGCGGAGGTG
GAGGTACTAGTCTCGAGGGTTCTGGAGGATTGTTGCCCAAAAACTACCACTTGGAGAACGAGGTCGCAAG
GTTGAAAAAATTGGTCGGTGAGCGTGGCGGCTCAGGCGGCCTTCTTCCAAAAAATTATCATCTTGAAAAT
GAAGTTGCTAGACTTAAAAAACTTGTTGGAGAAAGAGGCGGGAGCGGCGGCCTGCTGCCCAAGAACTACC
ACCTGGAGAACGAGGTCGCCCGCCTGAAGAAGCTGGTCGGCGAGCGCGGTGGTTCTGGAGGTTTGCTCCC
AAAGAACTACCACTTGGAAAACGAAGTCGCAAGATTGAAGAAGTTGGTCGGTGAAAGAGGAGGAAGCGGA
GGATTATTACCTAAAAATTATCATTTGGAAAATGAAGTTGCTAGATTGAAGAAGTTGGTTGGAGAGAGAG
GGGGGTCTGGAGGACTACTACCGAAAAACTACCACCTAGAGAACGAGGTGGCCCGACTAAAAAAGCTAGT
GGGCGAGCGCGGCGGCAGTGGCGGCCTCCTCCCCAAGAATTACCACCTCGAAAATGAAGTAGCAAGGCTC
AAGAAGCTCGTAGGAGAAAGAGGTGGTTCCGGGGGACTCCTTCCAAAAAACTATCATCTTGAAAACGAAG
TTGCACGTCTTAAAAAACTTGTTGGCGAACGTGGCGGCTCTGGCGGGCTGCTGCCCAAGAATTACCACCT
GGAAAATGAAGTGGCCCGCCTGAAGAAGCTGGTGGGCGAACGCGGAGGCAGTGGAGGCCTACTACCGAAG
AACTACCACCTAGAGAACGAGGTGGCACGCCTAAAGAAGCTAGTGGGCGAGCGCGGCGGCTCGGGTGGTT
TATTACCTAAGAATTATCATTTAGAAAATGAAGTAGCTCGATTAAAGAAGTTAGTAGGTGAACGTGGTGG
GTCTGGTGGTCTTCTTCCGAAGAACTACCACCTTGAGAACGAGGTAGCTCGTCTTAAGAAACTTGTAGGT
GAGCGTGGTGGAAGCGGTGGTGGGGAATTCGAGGGCAGAGGAAGTCTTCTAACATGCGGTGACGTGGAGG
AGAATCCCGGCCCTATCGATATGGCCAAGCCTTTGTCTCAAGAAGAATCCACCCTCATTGAAAGAGCAAC
GGCTACAATCAACAGCATCCCCATCTCTGAAGACTACAGCGTCGCCAGCGCAGCTCTCTCTAGCGACGGC
CGCATCTTCACTGGTGTCAATGTATATCATTTTACTGGGGGACCTTGTGCAGAACTCGTGGTGCTGGGCA
CTGCTGCTGCTGCGGCAGCTGGCAACCTGACTTGTATCGTCGCGATCGGAAATGAGAACAGGGGCATCTT
GAGCCCCTGCGGACGGTGCCGACAGGTGCTTCTCGATCTGCATCCTGGGATCAAAGCCATAGTGAAGGAC
AGTGATGGACAGCCGACGGCAGTTGGGATTCGTGAATTGCTGCCCTCTGGTTATGTGTGGGAGGGCTAAG
GTACCACTAGTCCCGGGATGCATAGCGCTACGCGTTAAGTCGACAATCAACCTCTGGATTACAAAATTTG
TGAAAGATTGACTGGTATTCTTAACTATGTTGCTCCTTTTACGCTATGTGGATACGCTGCTTTAATGCCT
TTGTATCATGCTATTGCTTCCCGTATGGCTTTCATTTTCTCCTCCTTGTATAAATCCTGGTTGCTGTCTC
TTTATGAGGAGTTGTGGCCCGTTGTCAGGCAACGTGGCGTGGTGTGCACTGTGTTTGCTGACGCAACCCC
CACTGGTTGGGGCATTGCCACCACCTGTCAGCTCCTTTCCGGGACTTTCGCTTTCCCCCTCCCTATTGCC
ACGGCGGAACTCATCGCCGCCTGCCTTGCCCGCTGCTGGACAGGGGCTCGGCTGTTGGGCACTGACAATT
CCGTGGTGTTGTCGGGGAAATCATCGTCCTTTCCTTGGCTGCTCGCCTGTGTTGCCACCTGGATTCTGCG
CGGGACGTCCTTCTGCTACGTCCCTTCGGCCCTCAATCCAGCGGACCTTCCTTCCCGCGGCCTGCTGCCG
GCTCTGCGGCCTCTTCCGCGTCTTCGCCTTCGCCCTCAGACGAGTCGGATCTCCCTTTGGGCCGCCTCCC
CGCGTCGACTTTAAGACCAATGACTTACAAGGCAGCTGTAGATCTTAGCCACTTTTTAAAAGAAAAGGGG
GGACTGGAAGGGCTAATTCACTCCCAACGAAGACAAGATCTGCTTTTTGCTTGTACTGGGTCTCTCTGGT
TAGACCAGATCTGAGCCTGGGAGCTCTCTGGCTAACTAGGGAACCCACTGCTTAAGCCTCAATAAAGCTT
GCCTTGAGTGCTTCAAGTAGTGTGTGCCCGTCTGTTGTGTGACTCTGGTAACTAGAGATCCCTCAGACCC
TTTTAGTCAGTGTGGAAAATCTCTAGCAGTACGTATAGTAGTTCATGTCATCTTATTATTCAGTATTTAT
AACTTGCAAAGAAATGAATATCAGAGAGTGAGAGGAACTTGTTTATTGCAGCTTATAATGGTTACAAATA
AAGCAATAGCATCACAAATTTCACAAATAAAGCATTTTTTTCACTGCATTCTAGTTGTGGTTTGTCCAAA
CTCATCAATGTATCTTATCATGTCTGGCTCTAGCTATCCCGCCCCTAACTCCGCCCATCCCGCCCCTAAC
TCCGCCCAGTTCCGCCCATTCTCCGCCCCATGGCTGACTAATTTTTTTTATTTATGCAGAGGCCGAGGCC
GCCTCGGCCTCTGAGCTATTCCAGAAGTAGTGAGGAGGCTTTTTTGGAGGCCTAGGGACGTACCCAATTC
GCCCTATAGTGAGTCGTATTACGCGCGCTCACTGGCCGTCGTTTTACAACGTCGTGACTGGGAAAACCCT
GGCGTTACCCAACTTAATCGCCTTGCAGCACATCCCCCTTTCGCCAGCTGGCGTAATAGCGAAGAGGCCC
GCACCGATCGCCCTTCCCAACAGTTGCGCAGCCTGAATGGCGAATGGG
[124 nt withheld, positions 5789-5912]
C
[91 nt withheld, positions 5914-6004]
A
[49 nt withheld, positions 6006-6054]
CCTTTGACGTTGGAGTCCACGTTCTTT
[37 nt withheld, positions 6082-6118]
ACCCTATCTCGGTCTATTCTTTTGATTTATAAGGGATTTTGCCGATTTCGGCCTATTGGTTAAAAAATGA
GCTGATTTAACAAAAATTTAACGCGAATTTTAACAAAATATTAACGCTTACAATTTAGGTGGCACTTTTC
GGGGAAATGTGCGCGGAACCCCTATTTGTTTATTTTTCTAAATACATTCAAATATGTATCCGCTCATGAG
ACAATAACCCTGATAAATGCTTCAATAATATTGAAAAAGGAAGAGTATGAGTATTCAACATTTCCGTGTC
GCCCTTATTCCCTTTTTTGCGGCATTTTGCCTTCCTGTTTTTGCTCACCCAGAAACGCTGGTGAAAGTAA
AAGATGCTGAAGATCAGTTGGGTGCACGAGTGGGTTACATCGAACTGGATCTCAACAGCGGTAAGATCCT
TGAGAGTTTTCGCCCCGAAGAACGTTTTCCAATGATGAGCACTTTTAAAGTTCTGCTATGTGGCGCGGTA
TTATCCCGTATTGACGCCGGGCAAGAGCAACTCGGTCGCCGCATACACTATTCTCAGAATGACTTGGTTG
AGTACTCACCAGTCACAGAAAAGCATCTTACGGATGGCATGACAGTAAGAGAATTATGCAGTGCTGCCAT
AACCATGAGTGATAACACTGCGGCCAACTTACTTCTGACAACGATCGGAGGACCGAAGGAGCTAACCGCT
TTTTTGCACAACATGGGGGATCATGTAACTCGCCTTGATCGTTGGGAACCGGAGCTGAATGAAGCCATAC
CAAACGACGAGCGTGACACCACGATGCCTGTAGCAATGGCAACAACGTTGCGCAAACTATTAACTGGCGA
ACTACTTACTCTAGCTTCCCGGCAACAATTAATAGACTGGATGGAGGCGGATAAAGTTGCAGGACCACTT
CTGCGCTCGGCCCTTCCGGCTGGCTGGTTTATTGCTGATAAATCTGGAGCCGGTGAGCGTGGGTCTCGCG
GTATCATTGCAGCACTGGGGCCAGATGGTAAGCCCTCCCGTATCGTAGTTATCTACACGACGGGGAGTCA
GGCAACTATGGATGAACGAAATAGACAGATCGCTGAGATAGGTGCCTCACTGATTAAGCATTGGTAACTG
TCAGACCAAGTTTACTCATATATACTTTAGATTGATTTAAAACTTCATTTTTAATTTAAAAGGATCTAGG
TGAAGATCCTTTTTGATAATCTCATGACCAAAATCCCTTAACGTGAGTTTTCGTTCCACTGAGCGTCAGA
CCCCGTAGAAAAGATCAAAGGATCTTCTTGAGATCCTTTTTTTCTGCGCGTAATCTGCTGCTTGCAAACA
AAAAAACCACCGCTACCAGCGGTGGTTTGTTTGCCGGATCAAGAGCTACCAACTCTTTTTCCGAAGGTAA
CTGGCTTCAGCAGAGCGCAGATACCAAATACTGTTCTTCTAGTGTAGCCGTAGTTAGGCCACCACTTCAA
GAACTCTGTAGCACCGCCTACATACCTCGCTCTGCTAATCCTGTTACCAGTGGCTGCTGCCAGTGGCGAT
AAGTCGTGTCTTACCGGGTTGGACTCAAGACGATAGTTACCGGATAAGGCGCAGCGGTCGGGCTGAACGG
GGGGTTCGTGCACACAGCCCAGCTTGGAGCGAACGACCTACACCGAACTGAGATACCTACAGCGTGAGCT
ATGAGAAAGCGCCACGCTTCCCGAAGGGAGAAAGGCGGACAGGTATCCGGTAAGCGGCAGGGTCGGAACA
GGAGAGCGCACGAGGGAGCTTCCAGGGGGAAACGCCTGGTATCTTTATAGTCCTGTCGGGTTTCGCCACC
TCTGACTTGAGCGTCGATTTTTGTGATGCTCGTCAGGGGGGCGGAGCCTATGGAAAAACGCCAGCAACGC
GGCCTTTTTACGGTTCCTGGCCTTTTGCTGGCCTTTTGCTCACATGTTCTTTCCTGCGTTATCCCCTGAT
TCTGTGGATAACCGTATTACCGCCTTTGAGTGAGCTGATACCGCTCGCCGCAGCCGAACGACCGAGCGCA
GCGAGTCAGTGAGCGAGGAAGCGGAAGAGCGCCCAAT
Features (pLannotate 1.2.2; 32 found; start..end, strand, type, name):
     97..118     +  protein_bind   CAP binding site: CAP binding activates transcription in the presence of cAMP. E. coli catabolite activator protein
    133..163     +  promoter       lac promoter: promoter for the E. coli lac operon
    171..187     +  protein_bind   lac operator: The lac repressor binds to the lac operator to inhibit transcription in E. coli. This inhibition can be relieved by adding lactose or isopropyl-β-D-thiogalactopyranoside (IPTG). lac repressor encoded by lacI
    232..250     +  promoter       T3 promoter: promoter for bacteriophage T3 RNA polymerase
    278..504     +  promoter       RSV promoter: Rous sarcoma virus enhancer/promoter
    505..685     +  LTR            5' LTR (truncated): truncated 5' long terminal repeat (LTR) from HIV-1
    732..857     +  misc_feature   HIV-1 Ψ: packaging signal of human immunodeficiency virus type 1
    841..1179    +  CDS            HIV-1 gag (fragment): gag protein from human immunodeficiency virus 1; gag
   1354..1587    +  misc_feature   RRE: The Rev response element (RRE) of HIV-1 allows for Rev-dependent mRNA export from the nucleus to the cytoplasm.
   1964..1990    +  CDS            Rev (fragment): human immunodeficiency virus 1 (HIV-1) Rev protein; rev; enhances nuclear export of unspliced and incompletely spliced viral mRNAs
   1994..2174    +  promoter       U6 promoter (fragment): RNA polymerase III promoter for human U6 snRNA
   2215..2332    +  misc_feature   cPPT/CTS: central polypurine tract and central termination sequence of HIV-1
   2404..2615    +  promoter       EF-1α core promoter: core promoter for human elongation factor EF-1α
   2697..2715    +  misc_feature   MCS (fragment): pBluescript multiple cloning site
   2716..2735    +  CDS            capTEV™ (fragment): composite tag for in vivo biotinylation, TEV protease cleavage, and 6xHis tagging
   2749..2793    +  CDS            S-Tag: affinity and epitope tag derived from pancreatic ribonuclease A
   2830..2895    +  CDS            GCN4 (fragment): GCN4_YEAST - Also known as AAS101 From Saccharomyces cerevisiae (strain ATCC 204508 / S288c) (Baker's yeast).
   2992..3057    +  CDS            GCN4_v1: GCN4 peptide that allows binding to an scFv-GFP fusion protein (Tanenbaum et al., 2014)
   3730..3755    +  CDS            GCN4_v1 (fragment): GCN4 peptide that allows binding to an scFv-GFP fusion protein (Tanenbaum et al., 2014)
   3871..4269    +  CDS            BSD: blasticidin S deaminase; Aspergillus terreus BSD; confers resistance to blasticidin
   4315..4903    +  misc_feature   WPRE: woodchuck hepatitis virus posttranscriptional regulatory element
   4954..4973    +  misc_feature   cPPT/CTS (fragment): central polypurine tract and central termination sequence of HIV-1
   4975..5208    +  LTR            3' LTR (ΔU3): self-inactivating 3' long terminal repeat (LTR) from HIV-1
   5286..5407    +  polyA_signal   SV40 poly(A) signal: SV40 polyadenylation signal
   5447..5582    +  rep_origin     SV40 ori: SV40 origin of replication
   5603..5621    -  promoter       T7 promoter: promoter for bacteriophage T7 RNA polymerase
   5629..5784    +  CDS            lacZα (fragment): LacZα fragment of β-galactosidase; lacZ fragment
   5789..6217    +  rep_origin     f1 ori (sequence partly withheld): f1 bacteriophage origin of replication; arrow indicates direction of (+) strand synthesis
   6270..6374    +  promoter       AmpR promoter: bla
   6375..7235    +  CDS            AmpR: β-lactamase; bla; confers resistance to ampicillin, carbenicillin, and related antibiotics
   7406..7994    +  rep_origin     ori: high-copy-number ColE1/pMB1/pBR322/pUC origin of replication
   8177..84      +  CDS            lacI (fragment) (across the origin): lac repressor; lacI; The lac repressor binds to the lac operator to inhibit transcription in E. coli. This inhibition can be relieved by adding lactose or isopropyl-β-D-thiogalactopyranoside (IPTG).
