[The description below was written by a language model from this plasmid's Addgene catalogue record and pLannotate feature annotations shown in this document.]
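Description:
pGS402_myc-12xGCN4-T2A-BSD Lenti is a lentiviral transfer plasmid on a pLenti backbone for stable expression in mammalian cells of a synthetic array of twelve GCN4 peptide epitopes. It is propagated in E. coli through a high-copy ColE1/pUC-type origin with ampicillin resistance (AmpR). The backbone also carries an f1 origin, an SV40 origin and poly(A) signal, and remnants of lac/lacZα and T3/T7 promoter sequences. The viral portion has the layout of a third-generation self-inactivating vector. An RSV promoter drives a truncated HIV-1 5' LTR, followed by the Ψ packaging signal with a gag fragment, the RRE for Rev-dependent export, the cPPT/CTS, a WPRE to enhance transcript expression, and a ΔU3 3' LTR. Only a fragment of a U6 promoter is annotated, and no guide RNA cassette is recorded.

The payload sits downstream of an EF-1α core promoter. The annotation software flags only a few GCN4 or GCN4_v1 matches across this region, but their spread is consistent with the repeated 12xGCN4 array named in the record. These peptides are the SunTag-type epitopes recognised by an scFv-GFP fusion, so the array can recruit many copies of an scFv-tagged protein. The name indicates an N-terminal myc tag and a T2A self-cleaving peptide linking the array to the blasticidin S deaminase gene (BSD). Neither myc nor T2A is annotated in the feature table, which instead shows an S-Tag and a short capTEV fragment upstream of the array. The catalogue lists puromycin as the selectable marker, whereas the sequence and the name both point to blasticidin resistance, and no puromycin gene is annotated. The stated purpose is simply 12xGCN4 peptide transgene expression.
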