Addgene plasmid #211887: pGS402_myc-12xGCN4-T2A-BSD Lenti
Purpose: 12xGCN4pep transgene expression
Depositing lab: Iain Cheeseman. Depositing organization: Whitehead Institute for Biomedical Research.
Backbone
  Vector backbone: pLenti
  Vector type: Lentiviral
  Selectable markers: Puromycin
Growth in bacteria
  Bacterial resistance: Ampicillin, 100 μg/mL
  Growth temperature: 37°C
  Growth strain: NEB Stable
  Copy number: High Copy
Gene/Insert
  Gene/Insert name: 12xGCN4pep
  Species: Synthetic
  Mutation: N/A
  Cloning method: Restriction Enzyme; 5′ cloning site Unknown (unknown if destroyed)
Terms and licenses: Academic/Nonprofit Terms; Industry Terms: Not Available to Industry
How to cite: pGS402_myc-12xGCN4-T2A-BSD Lenti was a gift from Iain Cheeseman (Addgene plasmid # 211887 ; http://n2t.net/addgene:211887 ; RRID:Addgene_211887)
